>Addgene plasmid #186404 | pDEST-pSP172BSSPE-Swa1::HA-RfA | addgene full sequence | sequence record 369072 | Addgene NGS Result
AGAACTCGAGCAGCTGAAGCTTGCATGCCTGCAGGTCGACTCTAGAGGATCCATTTAAATAGGGACAAAA
AATGGCATACCCATACGACGTGCCAGACTACGCTCCTTTGTTTATCACAAGTTTGTACAAAAAAGCTGAA
CGAGAAACGTAAAATGATATAAATATCAATATATTAAATTAGATTTTGCATAAAAAACAGACTACATAAT
ACTGTAAAACACAACATATCCAGTCACTATGGCGGCCGCATTAGGCACCCCAGGCTTTACACTTTATGCT
TCCGGCTCGTATAATGTGTGGATTTTGAGTTAGGATCCGTCGAGATTTTCAGGAGCTAAGGAAGCTAAAA
TGGAGAAAAAAATCACTGGATATACCACCGTTGATATATCCCAATGGCATCGTAAAGAACATTTTGAGGC
ATTTCAGTCAGTTGCTCAATGTACCTATAACCAGACCGTTCAGCTGGATATTACGGCCTTTTTAAAGACC
GTAAAGAAAAATAAGCACAAGTTTTATCCGGCCTTTATTCACATTCTTGCCCGCCTGATGAATGCTCATC
CGGAATTCCGTATGGCAATGAAAGACGGTGAGCTGGTGATATGGGATAGTGTTCACCCTTGTTACACCGT
TTTCCATGAGCAAACTGAAACGTTTTCATCGCTCTGGAGTGAATACCACGACGATTTCCGGCAGTTTCTA
CACATATATTCGCAAGATGTGGCGTGTTACGGTGAAAACCTGGCCTATTTCCCTAAAGGGTTTATTGAGA
ATATGTTTTTCGTCTCAGCCAATCCCTGGGTGAGTTTCACCAGTTTTGATTTAAACGTGGCCAATATGGA
CAACTTCTTCGCCCCCGTTTTCACCATGGGCAAATATTATACGCAAGGCGACAAGGTGCTGATGCCGCTG
GCGATTCAGGTTCATCATGCCGTTTGTGATGGCTTCCATGTCGGCAGAATGCTTAATGAATTACAACAGT
ACTGCGATGAGTGGCAGGGCGGGGCGTAAACGCGTGGATCCGGCTTACTAAAAGCCAGATAACAGTATGC
GTATTTGCGCGCTGATTTTTGCGGTATAAGAATATATACTGATATGTATACCCGAAGTATGTCAAAAAGA
GGTATGCTATGAAGCAGCGTATTACAGTGACAGTTGACAGCGACAGCTATCAGTTGCTCAAGGCATATAT
GATGTCAATATCTCCGGTCTGGTAAGCACAACCATGCAGAATGAAGCCCGTCGTCTGCGTGCCGAACGCT
GGAAAGCGGAAAATCAGGAAGGGATGGCTGAGGTCGCCCGGTTTATTGAAATGAACGGCTCTTTTGCTGA
CGAGAACAGGGGCTGGTGAAATGCAGTTTAAGGTTTACACCTATAAAAGAGAGAGCCGTTATCGTCTGTT
TGTGGATGTACAGAGTGATATTATTGACACGCCCGGGCGACGGATGGTGATCCCCCTGGCCAGTGCACGT
CTGCTGTCAGATAAAGTCTCCCGTGAACTTTACCCGGTGGTGCATATCGGGGATGAAAGCTGGCGCATGA
TGACCACCGATATGGCCAGTGTGCCGGTCTCCGTTATCGGGGAAGAAGTGGCTGATCTCAGCCACCGCGA
AAATGACATCAAAAACGCCATTAACCTGATGTTCTGGGGAATATAAATGTCAGGCTCCCTTATACACAGC
CAGTCTGCAGGTCGACCATAGTGACTGGATATGTTGTGTTTTACAGTATTATGTAGTCTGTTTTTTATGC
AAAATCTAATTTAATATATTGATATTTATATCATTTTACGTTTCTCGTTCAGCTTTCTTGTACAAAGTGG
TGATAAACTTAGATATCGGAATTCCAGCTGAGCGCCGGTCGCTACCATTACCAGTTGGTCTGGTGTCAAA
AATAATAATAACCGGGCAGGCCATGTCTGCCCGTATTTCGCGTAAGGAAATCCATTATGTACTATTTAAA
AAACACAAACTTTTGGATGTTCGGTTTATTCTTTTTCTTTTACTTTTTTATCATGGGAGCCTACTTCCCG
TTTTTCCCGATTTGGCTACATGACATCAACCATATCAGCAAAAGTGATACGGGTATTATTTTTGCCGCTA
TTTCTCTGTTCTCGCTATTATTCCAACCGCTGTTTGGTCTGCTTTCTGACAAACTCGGAACTTGTTTATT
GCAGCTTATAATGGTTACAAATAAAGCAATAGCATCACAAATTTCACAAATAAAGCATTTTTTTCACTGC
ATTCTAGTTGTGGTTTGTCCAAACTCATCAATGTATCTTATCATGTCTGGATCGACAAAGTCAAAGCGGC
CATCAGATCTGCCGGTCTCCCTATAGTGAGTCGTATTAATTTCGATAAGCCAGGTTAACCTGCATTAATG
AATCGGCCAACGCGCGGGGAGAGGCGGTTTGCGTATTGGGCGCTCTTCCGCTTCCTCGCTCACTGACTCG
CTGCGCTCGGTCGTTCGGCTGCGGCGAGCGGTATCAGCTCACTCAAAGGCGGTAATACGGTTATCCACAG
AATCAGGGGATAACGCAGGAAAGAACATGTGAGCAAAAGGCCAGCAAAAGGCCAGGAACCGTAAAAAGGC
CGCGTTGCTGGCGTTTTTCCATAGGCTCCGCCCCCCTGACGAGCATCACAAAAATCGACGCTCAAGTCAG
AGGTGGCGAAACCCGACAGGACTATAAAGATACCAGGCGTTTCCCCCTGGAAGCTCCCTCGTGCGCTCTC
CTGTTCCGACCCTGCCGCTTACCGGATACCTGTCCGCCTTTCTCCCTTCGGGAAGCGTGGCGCTTTCTCA
TAGCTCACGCTGTAGGTATCTCAGTTCGGTGTAGGTCGTTCGCTCCAAGCTGGGCTGTGTGCACGAACCC
CCCGTTCAGCCCGACCGCTGCGCCTTATCCGGTAACTATCGTCTTGAGTCCAACCCGGTAAGACACGACT
TATCGCCACTGGCAGCAGCCACTGGTAACAGGATTAGCAGAGCGAGGTATGTAGGCGGTGCTACAGAGTT
CTTGAAGTGGTGGCCTAACTACGGCTACACTAGAAGAACAGTATTTGGTATCTGCGCTCTGCTGAAGCCA
GTTACCTTCGGAAAAAGAGTTGGTAGCTCTTGATCCGGCAAACAAACCACCGCTGGTAGCGGTGGTTTTT
TTGTTTGCAAGCAGCAGATTACGCGCAGAAAAAAAGGATCTCAAGAAGATCCTTTGATCTTTTCTACGGG
GTCTGACGCTCAGTGGAACGAAAACTCACGTTAAGGGATTTTGGTCATGAGATTATCAAAAAGGATCTTC
ACCTAGATCCTTTTAAATTAAAAATGAAGTTTTAAATCAATCTAAAGTATATATGAGTAAACTTGGTCTG
ACAGTTACCAATGCTTAATCAGTGAGGCACCTATCTCAGCGATCTGTCTATTTCGTTCATCCATAGTTGC
CTGACTCCCCGTCGTGTAGATAACTACGATACGGGAGGGCTTACCATCTGGCCCCAGTGCTGCAATGATA
CCGCGAGACCCACGCTCACCGGCTCCAGATTTATCAGCAATAAACCAGCCAGCCGGAAGGGCCGAGCGCA
GAAGTGGTCCTGCAACTTTATCCGCCTCCATCCAGTCTATTAATTGTTGCCGGGAAGCTAGAGTAAGTAG
TTCGCCAGTTAATAGTTTGCGCAACGTTGTTGCCATTGCTACAGGCATCGTGGTGTCACGCTCGTCGTTT
GGTATGGCTTCATTCAGCTCCGGTTCCCAACGATCAAGGCGAGTTACATGATCCCCCATGTTGTGCAAAA
AAGCGGTTAGCTCCTTCGGTCCTCCGATCGTTGTCAGAAGTAAGTTGGCCGCAGTGTTATCACTCATGGT
TATGGCAGCACTGCATAATTCTCTTACTGTCATGCCATCCGTAAGATGCTTTTCTGTGACTGGTGAGTAC
TCAACCAAGTCATTCTGAGAATAGTGTATGCGGCGACCGAGTTGCTCTTGCCCGGCGTCAATACGGGATA
ATACCGCGCCACATAGCAGAACTTTAAAAGTGCTCATCATTGGAAAACGTTCTTCGGGGCGAAAACTCTC
AAGGATCTTACCGCTGTTGAGATCCAGTTCGATGTAACCCACTCGTGCACCCAACTGATCTTCAGCATCT
TTTACTTTCACCAGCGTTTCTGGGTGAGCAAAAACAGGAAGGCAAAATGCCGCAAAAAAGGGAATAAGGG
CGACACGGAAATGTTGAATACTCATACTCTTCCTTTTTCAATATTATTGAAGCATTTATCAGGGTTATTG
TCTCATGAGCGGATACATATTTGAATGTATTTAGAAAAATAAACAAATAGGGGTTCCGCGCACATTTCCC
CGAAAAGTGCCACCTGACGTCTAAGAAACCATTATTATCATGACATTAACCTATAAAAATAGGCGTATCA
CGAGGCCCTTTCGTCTCGCGCGTTTCGGTGATGACGGTGAAAACCTCTGACACATGCAGCTCCCGGAGAC
GGTCACAGCTTGTCTGTAAGCGGATGCCGGGAGCAGACAAGCCCGTCAGGGCGCGTCAGCGGGTGTTGGC
GGGTGTCGGGGCTGGCTTAACTATGCGGCATCAGAGCAGATTGTACTGAGAGTGCACCATATGGACATAT
TGTCGTTAGAACGCGGCTACAATTAATACATAACCTTATGTATCATACACATACGATTTAGGTGACACTA
T
Features (pLannotate 1.2.2; 18 found; start..end, strand, type, name):
     17..52      -  misc_feature   MCS (fragment): pUC18/19 multiple cloning site
    117..241     +  protein_bind   attR1: mutant version of attR; recombination site for the Gateway® LR reaction LR Clonase™
    266..296     +  promoter       lac UV5 promoter: E. coli lac promoter with an "up" mutation
    320..349     +  promoter       cat promoter (fragment): promoter of the E. coli cat gene encoding chloramphenicol acetyltransferase
    350..1009    +  CDS            CmR: chloramphenicol acetyltransferase; cat; confers resistance to chloramphenicol
   1188..1346    +  CDS            ccdA (fragment): CCDA_ECO57 - Also known as H, letA. Experimental evidence at protein level: Swiss-Prot protein existence level 1. Antitoxin component of a type II toxin-antitoxin (TA) system which inhibits the post-segregational killing (PSK) of plasmid-free cells, also referred to as a plasmid addiction system. Binds to and blocks the activity of CcdB; will also remove bound CcdB protein from the CcdB-GyrA complex by forming a CcdA-CcdB complex, a process termed rejuvenation. Functions as a transcriptional corepressor for the ccdAB operon, repression also requires CcdB (By similarity). From Escherichia coli
   1351..1653    +  CDS            ccdB: CCDB_ECOLI - Also known as G, letB, letD. Experimental evidence at protein level: Swiss-Prot protein existence level 1. Toxic component of a type II toxin-antitoxin (TA) system, functioning in plasmid maintainence. Responsible for the post- segregational killing (PSK) of plasmid-free cells, also referred to as a plasmid addiction system. Half-life of over 2 hours. Cell killing by CcdB is accompanied by filamentation, defects in chromosome and plasmid segregation, defects in cell division, formation of anucleate cells, decreased DNA synthesis and plasmid loss. Interferes with the activity of DN
   1697..1821    -  protein_bind   attR2: mutant version of attR; recombination site for the Gateway® LR reaction LR Clonase™
   1947..2159    +  CDS            lacY (fragment): LACY_ECOLI - Experimental evidence at protein level: Swiss-Prot protein existence level 1. Responsible for transport of beta-galactosides into the cell, with the concomitant import of a proton (symport system). Can transport lactose, melibiose, lactulose or the analog methyl-1-thio-beta,D- galactopyranoside (TMG), but not sucrose or fructose (PubMed:1848449, PubMed:18177889, PubMed:22106930). The substrate specificity is directed toward the galactopyranosyl moiety of the substrate (PubMed:22106930). From Escherichia coli (strain K12).
   2159..2293    +  polyA_signal   SV40 poly(A) signal: SV40 polyadenylation signal
   2330..2348    -  promoter       T7 promoter: promoter for bacteriophage T7 RNA polymerase
   2370..2423    -  CDS            lacI (fragment): lac repressor; lacI; The lac repressor binds to the lac operator to inhibit transcription in E. coli. This inhibition can be relieved by adding lactose or isopropyl-β-D-thiogalactopyranoside (IPTG).
   2606..3194    -  rep_origin     ori: high-copy-number ColE1/pMB1/pBR322/pUC origin of replication
   3365..4225    -  CDS            AmpR: β-lactamase; bla; confers resistance to ampicillin, carbenicillin, and related antibiotics
   4226..4330    -  promoter       AmpR promoter: bla
   4425..4460    +  CDS            rop (fragment): Rop protein, which maintains plasmids at low copy number; rop
   4562..4613    +  misc_feature   bom (fragment): basis of mobility region from pBR322
   4676..3       +  promoter       SP6 promoter (across the origin): promoter for bacteriophage SP6 RNA polymerase
