[The description below was written by a language model from this plasmid's Addgene catalogue record and pLannotate feature annotations shown in this document.]
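Description:
pDEST-pSP172BSSPE-Swa1::HA-RfA is an empty Gateway destination vector intended for transgenesis of ascidian (Ciona) embryos by electroporation. It was derived from pDEST-pSP172BSSPE-Swa1::RfA by inserting an N-terminal HA epitope tag at a StuI site, so that an open reading frame transferred from an entry clone is expressed as an HA-tagged fusion. The sequenced plasmid is about 4.7 kb and replicates in E. coli from a high-copy ColE1/pUC-type origin, with ampicillin resistance (β-lactamase with its own promoter) on the backbone. Short rop, bom, lacI and lacY fragments in the annotation appear to be leftovers of earlier cloning vectors rather than functional parts.

The payload region is the Gateway reading-frame cassette RfA: attR1 and attR2 sites flanking a chloramphenicol acetyltransferase gene and the ccdB toxin gene, with a partial ccdA upstream. During an LR recombination, this cassette is replaced by the gene of interest. Because ccdB kills standard E. coli strains, unrecombined plasmid is counter-selected, and the empty vector must be maintained in a ccdB-tolerant strain under ampicillin plus chloramphenicol. An SV40 polyadenylation signal lies downstream of attR2 to terminate the transcript, and SP6 and T7 phage promoters flank the region.

The vector carries no eukaryotic promoter of its own. The user instead clones a chosen cis-regulatory sequence into the SwaI site upstream of the HA-RfA cassette, which then drives expression of the tagged protein in the embryo. The HA tag and the SwaI site are not called out in the automated feature table, and their presence is known only from the catalogue description.
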