Addgene plasmid #186404: pDEST-pSP172BSSPE-Swa1::HA-RfA
Purpose: (Empty Backbone) Destination vector for ascidian transgenesis by electroporation of a Gateway-cloned fusion of N-ter HA tag and a gene of interest under control of a reg. sequence in the Swa1 restriction site.
Depositing lab: Patrick Lemaire. Publication: A multicassette Gateway vector set for high throughput and comparative analyses in ciona and vertebrate embryos. Roure A, Rothbacher U, Robin F, Kalmar E, Ferone G, Lamy C, Missero C, Mueller F, Lemaire P. PLoS One. 2007. 2(9):e916. 10.1371/journal.pone.0000916 PubMed 17878951.
Backbone
  Vector backbone: pDEST-pSP172BSSPE-Swa1::RfA
  Backbone manufacturer: PMID: 17878951
  Backbone size (bp): 4677
  Vector type: Gateway destination vector
  Selectable markers: ccdB gene
Growth in bacteria
  Bacterial resistance: Chloramphenicol and Ampicillin, 25 & 100 μg/mL
  Growth temperature: 37°C
  Growth strain: ccdB Survival
  Copy number: High Copy
Gene/Insert
  Gene/Insert name: None
Terms and licenses: Academic/Nonprofit Terms; Industry Terms: Not Available to Industry
Depositor comments: Gateway destination vector for electroporation experiments. Backbone was modified by insertion of N terminal HA tag at Stu I restriction site
How to cite: pDEST-pSP172BSSPE-Swa1::HA-RfA was a gift from Patrick Lemaire (Addgene plasmid # 186404 ; http://n2t.net/addgene:186404 ; RRID:Addgene_186404)
